>Addgene plasmid #39433 | TAL2099 | depositor partial sequence | sequence record 49735 | TAL2099 sequence 1640 bps
GAACCTGACCCCAGACCAGGTAGTCGCAATCGCGTCAAACGGAGGGGGAAAGCAAGCCCTGGAAACCGTG
CAAAGGTTGTTGCCGGTCCTTTGTCAAGACCACGGCCTTACACCGGAGCAAGTCGTGGCCATTGCAAATA
ATAACGGTGGCAAACAGGCTCTTGAGACGGTTCAGAGACTTCTCCCAGTTCTCTGTCAAGCCCACGGGCT
GACTCCCGATCAAGTTGTAGCGATTGCGTCGAACATTGGAGGGAAACAAGCATTGGAGACTGTCCAACGG
CTCCTTCCCGTGTTGTGTCAAGCCCACGGTTTGACGCCTGCACAAGTGGTCGCCATCGCCTCCAATATTG
GCGGTAAGCAGGCGCTGGAAACAGTACAGCGCCTGCTGCCTGTACTGTGCCAGGATCATGGACTGACCCC
AGACCAGGTAGTCGCAATCGCGAACAATAATGGGGGAAAGCAAGCCCTGGAAACCGTGCAAAGGTTGTTG
CCGGTCCTTTGTCAAGACCACGGCCTTACACCGGAGCAAGTCGTGGCCATTGCAAGCAACATCGGTGGCA
AACAGGCTCTTGAGACGGTTCAGAGACTTCTCCCAGTTCTCTGTCAAGCCCACGGGCTGACTCCCGATCA
AGTTGTAGCGATTGCGTCGAACATTGGAGGGAAACAAGCATTGGAGACTGTCCAACGGCTCCTTCCCGTG
TTGTGTCAAGCCCACGGTTTGACGCCTGCACAAGTGGTCGCCATCGCCAACAACAACGGCGGTAAGCAGG
CGCTGGAAACAGTACAGCGCCTGCTGCCTGTACTGTGCCAGGATCATGGACTGACCCCAGACCAGGTAGT
CGCAATCGCGTCAAACGGAGGGGGAAAGCAAGCCCTGGAAACCGTGCAAAGGTTGTTGCCGGTCCTTTGT
CAAGACCACGGCCTTACACCGGAGCAAGTCGTGGCCATTGCATCCCACGACGGTGGCAAACAGGCTCTTG
AGACGGTTCAGAGACTTCTCCCAGTTCTCTGTCAAGCCCACGGGCTGACTCCCGATCAAGTTGTAGCGAT
TGCGAATAACAATGGAGGGAAACAAGCATTGGAGACTGTCCAACGGCTCCTTCCCGTGTTGTGTCAAGCC
CACGGTTTGACGCCTGCACAAGTGGTCGCCATCGCCTCGAATGGCGGCGGTAAGCAGGCGCTGGAAACAG
TACAGCGCCTGCTGCCTGTACTGTGCCAGGATCATGGACTGACCCCAGACCAGGTAGTCGCAATCGCGAA
CAATAATGGGGGAAAGCAAGCCCTGGAAACCGTGCAAAGGTTGTTGCCGGTCCTTTGTCAAGACCACGGC
CTTACACCGGAGCAAGTCGTGGCCATTGCATCCCACGACGGTGGCAAACAGGCTCTTGAGACGGTTCAGA
GACTTCTCCCAGTTCTCTGTCAAGCCCACGGGCTGACTCCCGATCAAGTTGTAGCGATTGCGTCCAACGG
TGGAGGGAAACAAGCATTGGAGACTGTCCAACGGCTCCTTCCCGTGTTGTGTCAAGCCCACGGTTTGACG
CCTGCACAAGTGGTCGCCATCGCCAACAACAACGGCGGTAAGCAGGCGCTGGAAACAGTACAGCGCCTGC
TGCCTGTACTGTGCCAGGATCATGGACTGA
