>Addgene plasmid #39433 | TAL2099 | addgene partial sequence | sequence record 52628 | JDS-TALEN-F
TGTGGCGGGTGAGCTTAGGGGGCCTCCGCTCCAGCTCGACACCGGGCAGCTGCTGAAGATCGCGAAGAGA
GGGGGAGTAACAGCGGTAGAGGCAGTGCACGCCTGGCGCAATGCGCTCACCGGGGCCCCCTTGAACCTGA
CCCCAGACCAGGTAGTCGCAATCGCGTCAAACGGAGGGGGAAAGCAAGCCCTGGAAACCGTGCAAAGGTT
GTTGCCGGTCCTTTGTCAAGACCACGGCCTTACACCGGAGCAAGTCGTGGCCATTGCAAATAATAACGGT
GGCAAACAGGCTCTTGAGACGGTTCAGAGACTTCTCCCAGTTCTCTGTCAAGCCCACGGGCTGACTCCCG
ATCAAGTTGTAGCGATTGCGTCGAACATTGGAGGGAAACAAGCATTGGAGACTGTCCAACGGCTCCTTCC
CGTGTTGTGTCAAGCCCACGGTTTGACGCCTGCACAAGTGGTCGCCATCGCCTCCAATATTGGCGGTAAG
CAGGCGCTGGAAACAGTACAGCGCCTGCTGCCTGTACTGTGCCAGGATCATGGACTGACCCCAGACCAGG
TAGTCGCAATCGCGAACAATAATGGGGGAAAGCAAGCCCTGGAAACCGTGCAAAGGTTGTTGCCGGTCCT
TTGTCAAGACCACGGCCTTACACCGGAGCAAGTCGTGGCCATTGCAAGCAACATCGGTGGCAAACAGGCT
CTTGAGACGGTTCAGAGACTTCTCCCAGTTCTCTGTCAAGCCCACGGGCTGACTCCCGATCAAGTTGTAG
CGATTGCGTCGAACATTGGAGGGAAACAAGCATTGGAGACTGTCCAACGGCTCCTTCCCGTGTTGTGTCA
AGCCCACGGTTTGACGCCTGCACAAGTGGTCGCCATCGCCAACAACAACGGCGGTAAGCAGGCGCTGGAA
ACAGTACAGCGCCTGCTGCCTGTACTGTGCCAGGATCATGGACTGACCCCA
