[The description below was written by a language model from this plasmid's Addgene catalogue record.]
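Description:
TAL2099 is a mammalian expression plasmid encoding the right-hand monomer of a TALE nuclease pair directed against an eGFP reporter sequence (eGFP-TALEN-38-Right). It is built on the JDS71 backbone, a roughly 6.4 kb TALEN expression vector that supplies the invariant parts of the nuclease. The approximately 1.6 kb insert is the custom TAL effector repeat array, generated by the FLASH assembly method. It was cloned between two BsmBI sites that were destroyed in the process, as is typical of seamless type IIS restriction cloning. The plasmid is a high-copy construct propagated in E. coli under ampicillin selection. The record does not include a feature table, so the origin of replication and other backbone elements are not itemised.

Expression is driven by the CMV promoter for transcription in mammalian cells. The vector type also lists T7, which suggests a T7 promoter is available for in vitro transcription of TALEN mRNA. The backbone places a 3X Flag tag at the N terminus, useful for detecting the protein, and the wild-type FokI cleavage domain at the C terminus. Because FokI cuts only as a dimer, this construct is meant to be co-delivered with the matching left-hand TALEN. The two monomers bind adjacent half-sites and together introduce a double-strand break, so disruption of eGFP can serve as a readout of nuclease activity.

The species field lists human, although the target is an eGFP sequence. The depositor warns that the repeat array is prone to recombination during propagation and recommends verifying the plasmid by diagnostic digest before use.
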