Addgene plasmid #39433: TAL2099
Depositing lab: Keith Joung. Depositing organization: Massachusetts General Hospital. Publication: FLASH assembly of TALENs for high-throughput genome editing. Reyon D, Tsai SQ, Khayter C, Foden JA, Sander JD, Joung JK. Nat Biotechnol. 2012 Apr 8. doi: 10.1038/nbt.2170. PubMed 22484455.
Backbone
  Vector backbone: JDS71
  Backbone manufacturer: Joung lab (Addgene Plasmid # 32287)
  Backbone size w/o insert (bp): 6447
  Vector type: Mammalian Expression ; T7
Growth in bacteria
  Bacterial resistance: Ampicillin, 100 μg/mL
  Growth temperature: 37°C
  Growth strain: XL1 Blue
  Copy number: High Copy
Gene/Insert
  Gene/Insert name: eGFP-TALEN-38-Right
  Species: H. sapiens (human)
  Insert size (bp): 1640
  Promoter: CMV
  Tag / fusion protein: 3X Flag (N terminal on backbone); WT FOKI (C terminal on backbone)
  Cloning method: Restriction Enzyme; 5′ cloning site BsmBI (destroyed during cloning); 3′ cloning site BsmBI (destroyed during cloning)
  Sequencing primers: 5′ CMV-F
Terms and licenses: Academic/Nonprofit Terms; Industry Terms: Not Available to Industry
Depositor comments: Target binding site: tTGAAGAAGTCGTGCTGC To reduce the chance of recombination in this plasmid, do not grow in liquid culture for more than 12-14 hours. It is strongly recommended that users perform a diagnostic digest to verify this plasmid prior to use. For example, a double digest of the plasmid with BamHI and KpnI should result in two bands at 2.3kb and 5.8kb
How to cite: TAL2099 was a gift from Keith Joung (Addgene plasmid # 39433 ; http://n2t.net/addgene:39433 ; RRID:Addgene_39433)
